Addgene plasmid #15681: pCS2 mt-GFP (BamHI minus)
Purpose: (Empty Backbone)
Depositing lab: Michael Klymkowsky. Depositing organization: University of Colorado, Boulder.
Backbone
  Vector backbone: pCS2 mt-GFP
  Backbone size (bp): 5100
  Vector type: xenopus/mammalian/avian/zebrafish
Growth in bacteria
  Bacterial resistance: Ampicillin, 100 μg/mL
  Growth temperature: 37°C
  Growth strain: DH5alpha
  Copy number: High Copy
Gene/Insert
  Gene/Insert name: None
  Tag / fusion protein: 6x Myc (N terminal on backbone); GFP (C terminal on backbone)
  Cloning method: Restriction Enzyme; 5′ cloning site EcoRI (not destroyed); 3′ cloning site XbaI (not destroyed)
  Sequencing primers: 5′ SP6
Terms and licenses: Academic/Nonprofit Terms; Industry Terms: Not Available to Industry
Depositor comments: The pCS2 plasmid can be used to synthesize RNA via its SP6 promoter, or directly drive expression in eukarotic cells via the CMV promoter. In pCS2mt-GFP, the S65T mutant form of GFP has been inserted such that the myc tags and the GFP are in-frame. You can subclone your favorite sequence between the myc tags and the GFP using EcoRI and Xba I sites. The EcoRI site's AAT defines the reading frame for the insert. This produces an N-terminally myc-tagged, C-terminally GFP-tagged chimeric polypeptide. Please see lab website for more information (go to Methods -> Green Plasmids): http://spot.colorado.edu/~klym/
How to cite: pCS2 mt-GFP (BamHI minus) was a gift from Michael Klymkowsky (Addgene plasmid # 15681 ; http://n2t.net/addgene:15681 ; RRID:Addgene_15681)
