[The description below was written by a language model from this plasmid's Addgene catalogue record and pLannotate feature annotations shown in this document.]
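Description:
pCS2 mt-GFP (BamHI minus) is an empty expression backbone of about 5.1 kb from the pCS2 family, intended for use in Xenopus, zebrafish, avian and mammalian systems. It is propagated in E. coli as a high-copy plasmid through a ColE1/pUC-type origin and selected with ampicillin via the β-lactamase gene. An f1 origin is also present, along with remnants of the lac promoter/operator region and lacZα carried over from the parental cloning vector. The name implies that a BamHI site has been removed relative to the parent pCS2 mt-GFP, although the record gives no further detail on that change.

The expression unit is driven by the simian cytomegalovirus IE94 enhancer/promoter, followed immediately by an SP6 promoter. The same cassette can therefore be expressed directly from transfected or injected DNA in eukaryotic cells, or transcribed in vitro with SP6 polymerase to make RNA, for instance for embryo injection. Downstream lie six tandem Myc epitope tags and, in the same reading frame, the S65T variant of Aequorea victoria GFP, terminated by the SV40 polyadenylation signal. T7 and T3 promoter sequences sit on the opposite strand beyond the cassette. EcoRI and XbaI sites between the Myc repeats and GFP accept a coding sequence of interest, with the EcoRI site setting the reading frame. The product is a chimeric protein with an N-terminal Myc tag for antibody detection and a C-terminal GFP for fluorescence imaging. With no insert, the vector encodes a Myc-tagged GFP.
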