Features (pLannotate 1.2.2; 21 found; start..end, strand, type, name):
      7..984     +  promoter       CMV IE94 promoter: enhancer/promoter region of simian cytomegalovirus major immediate early transcription unit IE94
   1019..1037    +  promoter       SP6 promoter: promoter for bacteriophage SP6 RNA polymerase
   1091..1120    +  CDS            Myc: Myc (human c-Myc proto-oncogene) epitope tag
   1130..1159    +  CDS            Myc: Myc (human c-Myc proto-oncogene) epitope tag
   1169..1198    +  CDS            Myc: Myc (human c-Myc proto-oncogene) epitope tag
   1208..1237    +  CDS            Myc: Myc (human c-Myc proto-oncogene) epitope tag
   1247..1276    +  CDS            Myc: Myc (human c-Myc proto-oncogene) epitope tag
   1310..1339    +  CDS            Myc: Myc (human c-Myc proto-oncogene) epitope tag
   1352..2067    +  CDS            GFP (fragment): Aequoria victoria green fluorescent protein
   2076..2093    -  promoter       T7 promoter (fragment): promoter for bacteriophage T7 RNA polymerase
   2098..2232    -  polyA_signal   SV40 poly(A) signal: SV40 polyadenylation signal
   2345..2363    -  promoter       T3 promoter: promoter for bacteriophage T3 RNA polymerase
   2408..2424    -  protein_bind   lac operator: The lac repressor binds to the lac operator to inhibit transcription in E. coli. This inhibition can be relieved by adding lactose or isopropyl-β-D-thiogalactopyranoside (IPTG). lac repressor encoded by lacI
   2432..2462    -  promoter       lac promoter: promoter for the E. coli lac operon
   2477..2498    -  protein_bind   CAP binding site: CAP binding activates transcription in the presence of cAMP. E. coli catabolite activator protein
   2511..2603    -  CDS            lacI (fragment): lac repressor; lacI; The lac repressor binds to the lac operator to inhibit transcription in E. coli. This inhibition can be relieved by adding lactose or isopropyl-β-D-thiogalactopyranoside (IPTG).
   2786..3374    -  rep_origin     ori: high-copy-number ColE1/pMB1/pBR322/pUC origin of replication
   3545..4405    -  CDS            AmpR: β-lactamase; bla; confers resistance to ampicillin, carbenicillin, and related antibiotics
   4406..4510    -  promoter       AmpR promoter: bla
   4563..4991    -  rep_origin     f1 ori (sequence partly withheld): f1 bacteriophage origin of replication; arrow indicates direction of (+) strand synthesis
   4996..5062    -  CDS            lacZα (fragment): LacZα fragment of β-galactosidase; lacZ fragment
>Addgene plasmid #15681 | pCS2 mt-GFP (BamHI minus) | addgene full sequence | sequence record 324025 | Addgene NGS Result
TCGACCGCCAATTCAATATGGCGTATATGGACTCATGCCAATTCAATATGGTGGATCTGGACCTGTGCCA
ATTCAATATGGCGTATATGGACTCGTGCCAATTCAATATGGTGGATCTGGACCCCAGCCAATTCAATATG
GCGGACTTGGCACCATGCCAATTCAATATGGCGGACCTGGCACTGTGCCAACTGGGGAGGGGTCTACTTG
GCACGGTGCCAAGTTTGAGGAGGGGTCTTGGCCCTGTGCCAAGTCCGCCATATTGAATTGGCATGGTGCC
AATAATGGCGGCCATATTGGCTATATGCCAGGATCAATATATAGGCAATATCCAATATGGCCCTATGCCA
ATATGGCTATTGGCCAGGTTCAATACTATGTATTGGCCCTATGCCATATAGTATTCCATATATGGGTTTT
CCTATTGACGTAGATAGCCCCTCCCAATGGGCGGTCCCATATACCATATATGGGGCTTCCTAATACCGCC
CATAGCCACTCCCCCATTGACGTCAATGGTCTCTATATATGGTCTTTCCTATTGACGTCATATGGGCGGT
CCTATTGACGTATATGGCGCCTCCCCCATTGACGTCAATTACGGTAAATGGCCCGCCTGGCTCAATGCCC
ATTGACGTCAATAGGACCACCCACCATTGACGTCAATGGGATGGCTCATTGCCCATTCATATCCGTTCTC
ACGCCCCCTATTGACGTCAATGACGGTAAATGGCCCACTTGGCAGTACATCAATATCTATTAATAGTAAC
TTGGCAAGTACATTACTATTGGAAGTACGCCAGGGTACATTGGCAGTACTCCCATTGACGTCAATGGCGG
TAAATGGCCCGCGATGGCTGCCAAGTACATCCCCATTGACGTCAATGGGGAGGGGCAATGACGCAAATGG
GCGTTCCATTGACGTAAATGGGCGGTAGGCGTGCCTAATGGGAGGTCTATATAAGCAATGCTCGTTTAGG
GAACCGCCATTCTGCCTGGGGACGTCGGAGCAAGCTTGATTTAGGTGACACTATAGAATACAAGCTACTT
GTTCTTTTTGCAGGATCGATCCCATCGATTTAAAGCTATGGAGCAAAAGCTCATTTCTGAAGAGGACTTG
AATGAAATGGAGCAAAAGCTCATTTCTGAAGAGGACTTGAATGAAATGGAGCAAAAGCTCATTTCTGAAG
AGGACTTGAATGAAATGGAGCAAAAGCTCATTTCTGAAGAGGACTTGAATGAAATGGAGCAAAAGCTCAT
TTCTGAAGAGGACTTGAATGAAATGGAGAGCTTGGGCGACCTCACCATGGAGCAAAAGCTCATTTCTGAA
GAGGACTTGAATTCCTCTAGAATGAGTAAAGGAGAAGAACTTTTCACTGGAGTTGTCCCAATTCTTGTTG
AATTAGATGGTGATGTTAATGGGCACAAATTTTCTGTCAGTGGAGAGGGTGAAGGTGATGCAACATACGG
AAAACTTACCCTTAAATTTATTTGCACTACTGGAAAACTACCTGTTCCATGGCCCACACTTGTCACTACT
TTCACTTATGGTGTTCAATGCTTTTCAAGATACCCAGATCATATGAAACGGCATGACTTTTTCAAGAGTG
CCATGCCCGAAGGTTATGTACAGGAAAGAACTATATTTTTCAAAGATGACGGGAACTACAAGACACGTGC
TGAAGTCAAGTTTGAAGGTGATACCCTTGTTAATAGAATCGAGTTAAAAGGTATTGATTTTAAAGAAGAT
GGAAACATTCTTGGACACAAATTGGAATACAACTATAACTCACACAATGTATACATCATGGCAGACAAAC
AAAAGAATGGAATCAAAGTTAACTTCAAAATTAGACACAACATTGAAGATGGAAGCGTTCAACTAGCAGA
CCATTATCAACAAAATACTCCAATTGGCGATGGCCCTGTCCTTTTACCAGACAACCATTACCTGTCCACA
CAATCTGCCCTTTCGAAAGATCCCAACGAAAAGAGAGACCACATGGTCCTTCTTGAGTTTGTAACAGCTG
CTGGGATTACACATGGCATGGATGAACTATACAAATAAGCTAGAACTATAGTGAGTCGTATTACGTAGAT
CCAGACATGATAAGATACATTGATGAGTTTGGACAAACCACAACTAGAATGCAGTGAAAAAAATGCTTTA
TTTGTGAAATTTGTGATGCTATTGCTTTATTTGTAACCATTATAAGCTGCAATAAACAAGTTAACAACAA
CAATTGCATTCATTTTATGTTTCAGGTTCAGGGGGAGGTGTGGGAGGTTTTTTAATTCGCGGCCGCGGCG
CCAATGCATTGGGCCCGGTACCCAGCTTTTGTTCCCTTTAGTGAGGGTTAATTGCGCGCTTGGCGTAATC
ATGGTCATAGCTGTTTCCTGTGTGAAATTGTTATCCGCTCACAATTCCACACAACATACGAGCCGGGAGC
ATAAAGTGTAAAGCCTGGGGTGCCTAATGAGTGAGCTAACTCACATTAATTGCGTTGCGCTCACTGCCCG
CTTTCCAGTCGGGAAACCTGTCGTGCCAGCTGCATTAATGAATCGGCCAACGCGCGGGGAGAGGCGGTTT
GCGTATTGGGCGCTCTTCCGCTTCCTCGCTCACTGACTCGCTGCGCTCGGTCGTTCGGCTGCGGCGAGCG
GTATCAGCTCACTCAAAGGCGGTAATACGGTTATCCACAGAATCAGGGGATAACGCAGGAAAGAACATGT
GAGCAAAAGGCCAGCAAAAGGCCAGGAACCGTAAAAAGGCCGCGTTGCTGGCGTTTTTCCATAGGCTCCG
CCCCCCTGACGAGCATCACAAAAATCGACGCTCAAGTCAGAGGTGGCGAAACCCGACAGGACTATAAAGA
TACCAGGCGTTTCCCCCTGGAAGCTCCCTCGTGCGCTCTCCTGTTCCGACCCTGCCGCTTACCGGATACC
TGTCCGCCTTTCTCCCTTCGGGAAGCGTGGCGCTTTCTCATAGCTCACGCTGTAGGTATCTCAGTTCGGT
GTAGGTCGTTCGCTCCAAGCTGGGCTGTGTGCACGAACCCCCCGTTCAGCCCGACCGCTGCGCCTTATCC
GGTAACTATCGTCTTGAGTCCAACCCGGTAAGACACGACTTATCGCCACTGGCAGCAGCCACTGGTAACA
GGATTAGCAGAGCGAGGTATGTAGGCGGTGCTACAGAGTTCTTGAAGTGGTGGCCTAACTACGGCTACAC
TAGAAGAACAGTATTTGGTATCTGCGCTCTGCTGAAGCCAGTTACCTTCGGAAAAAGAGTTGGTAGCTCT
TGATCCGGCAAACAAACCACCGCTGGTAGCGGTGGTTTTTTTGTTTGCAAGCAGCAGATTACGCGCAGAA
AAAAAGGATCTCAAGAAGATCCTTTGATCTTTTCTACGGGGTCTGACGCTCAGTGGAACGAAAACTCACG
TTAAGGGATTTTGGTCATGAGATTATCAAAAAGGATCTTCACCTAGATCCTTTTAAATTAAAAATGAAGT
TTTAAATCAATCTAAAGTATATATGAGTAAACTTGGTCTGACAGTTACCAATGCTTAATCAGTGAGGCAC
CTATCTCAGCGATCTGTCTATTTCGTTCATCCATAGTTGCCTGACTCCCCGTCGTGTAGATAACTACGAT
ACGGGAGGGCTTACCATCTGGCCCCAGTGCTGCAATGATACCGCGAGACCCACGCTCACCGGCTCCAGAT
TTATCAGCAATAAACCAGCCAGCCGGAAGGGCCGAGCGCAGAAGTGGTCCTGCAACTTTATCCGCCTCCA
TCCAGTCTATTAATTGTTGCCGGGAAGCTAGAGTAAGTAGTTCGCCAGTTAATAGTTTGCGCAACGTTGT
TGCCATTGCTACAGGCATCGTGGTGTCACGCTCGTCGTTTGGTATGGCTTCATTCAGCTCCGGTTCCCAA
CGATCAAGGCGAGTTACATGATCCCCCATGTTGTGCAAAAAAGCGGTTAGCTCCTTCGGTCCTCCGATCG
TTGTCAGAAGTAAGTTGGCCGCAGTGTTATCACTCATGGTTATGGCAGCACTGCATAATTCTCTTACTGT
CATGCCATCCGTAAGATGCTTTTCTGTGACTGGTGAGTACTCAACCAAGTCATTCTGAGAATAGTGTATG
CGGCGACCGAGTTGCTCTTGCCCGGCGTCAATACGGGATAATACCGCGCCACATAGCAGAACTTTAAAAG
TGCTCATCATTGGAAAACGTTCTTCGGGGCGAAAACTCTCAAGGATCTTACCGCTGTTGAGATCCAGTTC
GATGTAACCCACTCGTGCACCCAACTGATCTTCAGCATCTTTTACTTTCACCAGCGTTTCTGGGTGAGCA
AAAACAGGAAGGCAAAATGCCGCAAAAAAGGGAATAAGGGCGACACGGAAATGTTGAATACTCATACTCT
TCCTTTTTCAATATTATTGAAGCATTTATCAGGGTTATTGTCTCATGAGCGGATACATATTTGAATGTAT
TTAGAAAAATAAACAAATAGGGGTTCCGCGCACATTTCCCCGAAAAGTGCCACCTAAATTGTAAGCGTTA
ATATTTTGTTAAAATTCGCGTTAAATTTTTGTTAAATCAGCTCATTTTTTAACCAATAGGCCGAAATCGG
CAAAATCCCTTATAAATCAAAAGAATAGACCGAGATAGGGT
[37 nt withheld, positions 4662-4698]
AAAGAACGTGGACTCCAACGTCAAAGG
[49 nt withheld, positions 4726-4774]
T
[91 nt withheld, positions 4776-4866]
G
[124 nt withheld, positions 4868-4991]
CCCATTCGCCATTCAGGCTGCGCAACTGTTGGGAAGGGCGATCGGTGCGGGCCTCTTCGCTATTACGCCA
G
