>Addgene plasmid #15681 | pCS2 mt-GFP (BamHI minus) | addgene partial sequence | sequence record 22188 | SP6 5'-ATTTAGGTGACACTATAG-3'
ANCGATCCCNTCGATTTAAAGCTATGGAGCAAAAGCTCATTTCTGAAGAGGACTTGAATGAAATGGAGCA
AAAGCTCATTTCTGAAGAGGACTTGAATGAAATGGAGCAAAAGCTCATTTCTGAAGAGGACTTGAATGAA
ATGGAGCAAAAGCTCATTTCTGAAGAGGACTTGAATGAAATGGAGCAAAAGCTCATTTCTGAAGAGGACT
TGAATGAAATGGAGAGCTTGGGCGACCTCACCATGGAGCAAAAGCTCATTTCTGAAGAGGACTTGAATTC
CTCTAGAATGAGTAAAGGAGAAGAACTTTTCACTGGAGTTGTCCCAATTCTTGTTGAATTAGATGGTGAT
GTTAATGGGCACAAATTTTCTGTCAGTGGAGAGGGTGAAGGTGATGCAACATACGGAAAACTTACCCTTA
AATTTATTTGCACTACTGGAAAACTACCTGTTCCATGGCCCACACTTGTCACTACTTTCACTTATGGTGT
TCAATGCTTTTCAAGATACCCAGATCATATGAAACGGCATGACTTTTTCAAGAGTGCCATGCCCGAAGGT
TATGTACAGGAAAGAACTATATTTTTCAAAGATGACGGGAACTACAAGACACGTGCTGAAGTCAAGTTTG
AAGGTGATACCCTTGTTAATAGAATCGAGTTAAAAGGTATTGATTTTAAAGAAGATGGAAACATTCTTGG
ACACAAATTGGAATACAACTATAACTCACACAATGTATACATCATGGCAGACAAACAAAAGAATGGAATC
AAAGTTAACTTCAAAATTAGACACAACATTGAAGATGGAAGCGTTCAACTAGCAGACCATTATCAACAAA
ATACTCCAATTGGCGATGGCCCTGTCCTTTTACCAGACAACCATTACCTGTCCACACAATCTGCCCTTTC
GAAAGATCCCAACGAAAAGAGAGACCACATGGTCCTTCTTGAN
